LOCUS       Exported 8323 bp ds-DNA circular SYN 13-MAY-2021
DEFINITION  3rd generation lentiviral gRNA plasmid targeting human PRKCA.
ACCESSION   .
VERSION     .
KEYWORDS    PRKCA gRNA (BRDN0001149352)
SOURCE      synthetic DNA construct
  ORGANISM  synthetic DNA construct
REFERENCE   1 (bases 1 to 8323)
  AUTHORS   Doench JG, Fusi N, Sullender M, Hegde M, Vaimberg EW, Donovan KF,
            Smith I, Tothova Z, Wilen C, Orchard R, Virgin HW, Listgarten J,
            Root DE
  TITLE     Optimized sgRNA design to maximize activity and minimize off-target
            effects of CRISPR-Cas9.
  JOURNAL   Nat Biotechnol. 2016 Jan 18. doi: 10.1038/nbt.3437.
  PUBMED    26780180
REFERENCE   2 (bases 1 to 8323)
  AUTHORS   .
  TITLE     Direct Submission
  JOURNAL   Exported May 13, 2021 from SnapGene Server 1.1.58
            http://www.snapgene.com
FEATURES             Location/Qualifiers
     source          1..8323
                     /organism="synthetic DNA construct"
                     /mol_type="other DNA"
     promoter        87..1265
                     /label=EF-1-alpha promoter
                     /note="strong constitutive promoter for human elongation
                     factor EF-1-alpha"
     intron          318..1256
                     /label=EF-1-alpha intron A
                     /note="intron upstream of the start codon of human
                     EF-1-alpha"
     primer_bind     1213..1233
                     /label=EF1a-F
                     /note="Human elongation factor-1a promoter, forward primer"
     CDS             1278..1877
                     /codon_start=1
                     /gene="pac from Streptomyces alboniger"
                     /product="puromycin N-acetyltransferase"
                     /label=PuroR
                     /note="confers resistance to puromycin"
                     /translation="MTEYKPTVRLATRDDVPRAVRTLAAAFADYPATRHTVDPDRHIER
                     VTELQELFLTRVGLDIGKVWVADDGAAVAVWTTPESVEAGAVFAEIGPRMAELSGSRLA
                     AQQQMEGLLAPHRPKEPAWFLATVGVSPDHQGKGLGSAVVLPGVEAAERAGVPAFLETS
                     APRNLPFYERLGFTVTADVEVPEGPRTWCMTRKPGA"
     primer_bind     complement(1278..1297)
                     /label=Puro-R
                     /note="Puromycin resistance gene, reverse primer. Also
                     called puro-variant-R"
     primer_bind     1774..1794
                     /label=Puro-F
                     /note="Puromycin resistance gene, forward primer"
     misc_feature    1893..2481
                     /label=WPRE
                     /note="woodchuck hepatitis virus posttranscriptional
                     regulatory element"
     primer_bind     complement(1946..1966)
                     /label=WPRE-R
                     /note="WPRE, reverse primer"
     CDS             complement(2364..2375)
                     /codon_start=1
                     /product="Factor Xa recognition and cleavage site"
                     /label=Factor Xa site
                     /translation="IEGR"
     LTR             2553..2786
                     /label=3' LTR (Delta-U3)
                     /note="self-inactivating 3' long terminal repeat (LTR) from
                     HIV-1"
     polyA_signal    2864..2985
                     /label=SV40 poly(A) signal
                     /note="SV40 polyadenylation signal"
     primer_bind     complement(2901..2920)
                     /label=SV40pA-R
                     /note="SV40 polyA, reverse primer"
     primer_bind     2955..2974
                     /label=EBV-rev
                     /note="SV40 polyA terminator, reverse primer"
     rep_origin      3025..3160
                     /label=SV40 ori
                     /note="SV40 origin of replication"
     primer_bind     3087..3106
                     /label=SV40pro-F
                     /note="SV40 promoter/origin, forward primer"
     primer_bind     complement(3180..3199)
                     /label=T7
                     /note="T7 promoter, forward primer"
     promoter        complement(3181..3199)
                     /label=T7 promoter
                     /note="promoter for bacteriophage T7 RNA polymerase"
     primer_bind     complement(3209..3226)
                     /label=M13 Forward
                     /note="In lacZ gene. Also called M13-F20 or M13 (-21)
                     Forward"
     primer_bind     complement(3209..3225)
                     /label=M13 fwd
                     /note="common sequencing primer, one of multiple similar
                     variants"
     primer_bind     complement(3218..3240)
                     /label=M13/pUC Forward
                     /note="In lacZ gene"
     rep_origin      3367..3822
                     /direction=RIGHT
                     /label=f1 ori
                     /note="f1 bacteriophage origin of replication; arrow
                     indicates direction of (+) strand synthesis"
     primer_bind     complement(3454..3473)
                     /label=F1ori-R
                     /note="F1 origin, reverse primer"
     primer_bind     3664..3685
                     /label=F1ori-F
                     /note="F1 origin, forward primer"
     promoter        3848..3952
                     /gene="bla"
                     /label=AmpR promoter
     CDS             3953..4813
                     /codon_start=1
                     /gene="bla"
                     /product="beta-lactamase"
                     /label=AmpR
                     /note="confers resistance to ampicillin, carbenicillin, and
                     related antibiotics"
                     /translation="MSIQHFRVALIPFFAAFCLPVFAHPETLVKVKDAEDQLGARVGYI
                     ELDLNSGKILESFRPEERFPMMSTFKVLLCGAVLSRIDAGQEQLGRRIHYSQNDLVEYS
                     PVTEKHLTDGMTVRELCSAAITMSDNTAANLLLTTIGGPKELTAFLHNMGDHVTRLDRW
                     EPELNEAIPNDERDTTMPVAMATTLRKLLTGELLTLASRQQLIDWMEADKVAGPLLRSA
                     LPAGWFIADKSGAGERGSRGIIAALGPDGKPSRIVVIYTTGSQATMDERNRQIAEIGAS
                     LIKHW"
     primer_bind     complement(4171..4190)
                     /label=Amp-R
                     /note="Ampicillin resistance gene, reverse primer"
     rep_origin      4984..5572
                     /direction=RIGHT
                     /label=ori
                     /note="high-copy-number ColE1/pMB1/pBR322/pUC origin of
                     replication"
     primer_bind     5473..5492
                     /label=pBR322ori-F
                     /note="pBR322 origin, forward primer"
     primer_bind     5726..5743
                     /label=L4440
                     /note="L4440 vector, forward primer"
     protein_bind    5860..5881
                     /label=CAP binding site
                     /bound_moiety="E. coli catabolite activator protein"
                     /note="CAP binding activates transcription in the presence
                     of cAMP."
     promoter        5896..5926
                     /label=lac promoter
                     /note="promoter for the E. coli lac operon"
     protein_bind    5934..5950
                     /label=lac operator
                     /bound_moiety="lac repressor encoded by lacI"
                     /note="The lac repressor binds to the lac operator to
                     inhibit transcription in E. coli. This inhibition can be
                     relieved by adding lactose or
                     isopropyl-beta-D-thiogalactopyranoside (IPTG)."
     primer_bind     5939..5961
                     /label=M13/pUC Reverse
                     /note="In lacZ gene"
     primer_bind     5958..5974
                     /label=M13 rev
                     /note="common sequencing primer, one of multiple similar
                     variants"
     primer_bind     5958..5974
                     /label=M13 Reverse
                     /note="In lacZ gene. Also called M13-rev"
     primer_bind     5993..6013
                     /label=T3
                     /note="T3 promoter, forward primer"
     promoter        5995..6013
                     /label=T3 promoter
                     /note="promoter for bacteriophage T3 RNA polymerase"
     promoter        6041..6267
                     /label=RSV promoter
                     /note="Rous sarcoma virus enhancer/promoter"
     LTR             6268..6448
                     /label=5' LTR (truncated)
                     /note="truncated 5' long terminal repeat (LTR) from HIV-1"
     misc_feature    6495..6620
                     /label=HIV-1 Psi
                     /note="packaging signal of human immunodeficiency virus
                     type 1"
     misc_feature    7113..7346
                     /label=RRE
                     /note="The Rev response element (RRE) of HIV-1 allows for
                     Rev-dependent mRNA export from the nucleus to the
                     cytoplasm."
     CDS             7531..7575
                     /codon_start=1
                     /product="antigenic peptide corresponding to amino acids
                     655 to 669 of the HIV envelope protein gp41 (Lutje Hulsik
                     et al., 2013)"
                     /label=gp41 peptide
                     /note="recognized by the 2H10 single-chain llama nanobody"
                     /translation="KNEQELLELDKWASL"
     promoter        7753..7993
                     /label=U6 promoter
                     /note="RNA polymerase III promoter for human U6 snRNA"
     primer_bind     7753..7773
                     /label=hU6-F
                     /note="Human U6 promoter, forward primer"
     primer_bind     7924..7943
                     /label=LKO.1 5'
                     /note="Human U6 promoter, forward primer"
     misc_RNA        8023..8098
                     /label=gRNA scaffold
                     /note="guide RNA scaffold for the Streptococcus pyogenes
                     CRISPR/Cas9 system"
     misc_feature    8154..8271
                     /label=cPPT/CTS
                     /note="central polypurine tract and central termination
                     sequence of HIV-1"
ORIGIN
        1 cccgggtgca aagatggata aagttttaaa cagagaggaa tctttgcagc taatggacct
       61 tctaggtctt gaaaggagtg ggaattggct ccggtgcccg tcagtgggca gagcgcacat
      121 cgcccacagt ccccgagaag ttggggggag gggtcggcaa ttgatccggt gcctagagaa
      181 ggtggcgcgg ggtaaactgg gaaagtgatg tcgtgtactg gctccgcctt tttcccgagg
      241 gtgggggaga accgtatata agtgcagtag tcgccgtgaa cgttcttttt cgcaacgggt
      301 ttgccgccag aacacaggta agtgccgtgt gtggttcccg cgggcctggc ctctttacgg
      361 gttatggccc ttgcgtgcct tgaattactt ccacctggct gcagtacgtg attcttgatc
      421 ccgagcttcg ggttggaagt gggtgggaga gttcgaggcc ttgcgcttaa ggagcccctt
      481 cgcctcgtgc ttgagttgag gcctggcctg ggcgctgggg ccgccgcgtg cgaatctggt
      541 ggcaccttcg cgcctgtctc gctgctttcg ataagtctct agccatttaa aatttttgat
      601 gacctgctgc gacgcttttt ttctggcaag atagtcttgt aaatgcgggc caagatctgc
      661 acactggtat ttcggttttt ggggccgcgg gcggcgacgg ggcccgtgcg tcccagcgca
      721 catgttcggc gaggcggggc ctgcgagcgc ggccaccgag aatcggacgg gggtagtctc
      781 aagctggccg gcctgctctg gtgcctggcc tcgcgccgcc gtgtatcgcc ccgccctggg
      841 cggcaaggct ggcccggtcg gcaccagttg cgtgagcgga aagatggccg cttcccggcc
      901 ctgctgcagg gagctcaaaa tggaggacgc ggcgctcggg agagcgggcg ggtgagtcac
      961 ccacacaaag gaaaagggcc tttccgtcct cagccgtcgc ttcatgtgac tccacggagt
     1021 accgggcgcc gtccaggcac ctcgattagt tctcgagctt ttggagtacg tcgtctttag
     1081 gttgggggga ggggttttat gcgatggagt ttccccacac tgagtgggtg gagactgaag
     1141 ttaggccagc ttggcacttg atgtaattct ccttggaatt tgcccttttt gagtttggat
     1201 cttggttcat tctcaagcct cagacagtgg ttcaaagttt ttttcttcca tttcaggtgt
     1261 cgtgacgtac ggccaccatg accgagtaca agcccacggt gcgcctcgcc acccgcgacg
     1321 acgtccccag ggccgtacgc accctcgccg ccgcgttcgc cgactacccc gccacgcgcc
     1381 acaccgtcga tccggaccgc cacatcgagc gggtcaccga gctgcaagaa ctcttcctca
     1441 cgcgcgtcgg gctcgacatc ggcaaggtgt gggtcgcgga cgacggcgcc gccgtggcgg
     1501 tctggaccac gccggagagc gtcgaagcgg gggcggtgtt cgccgagatc ggcccgcgca
     1561 tggccgagtt gagcggttcc cggctggccg cgcagcaaca gatggaaggc ctcctggcgc
     1621 cgcaccggcc caaggagccc gcgtggttcc tggccaccgt cggagtctcg cccgaccacc
     1681 agggcaaggg tctgggcagc gccgtcgtgc tccccggagt ggaggcggcc gagcgcgccg
     1741 gggtgcccgc cttcctggag acctccgcgc cccgcaacct ccccttctac gagcggctcg
     1801 gcttcaccgt caccgccgac gtcgaggtgc ccgaaggacc gcgcacctgg tgcatgaccc
     1861 gcaagcccgg tgcctgaacg cgttaagtcg acaatcaacc tctggattac aaaatttgtg
     1921 aaagattgac tggtattctt aactatgttg ctccttttac gctatgtgga tacgctgctt
     1981 taatgccttt gtatcatgct attgcttccc gtatggcttt cattttctcc tccttgtata
     2041 aatcctggtt gctgtctctt tatgaggagt tgtggcccgt tgtcaggcaa cgtggcgtgg
     2101 tgtgcactgt gtttgctgac gcaaccccca ctggttgggg cattgccacc acctgtcagc
     2161 tcctttccgg gactttcgct ttccccctcc ctattgccac ggcggaactc atcgccgcct
     2221 gccttgcccg ctgctggaca ggggctcggc tgttgggcac tgacaattcc gtggtgttgt
     2281 cggggaaatc atcgtccttt ccttggctgc tcgcctgtgt tgccacctgg attctgcgcg
     2341 ggacgtcctt ctgctacgtc ccttcggccc tcaatccagc ggaccttcct tcccgcggcc
     2401 tgctgccggc tctgcggcct cttccgcgtc ttcgccttcg ccctcagacg agtcggatct
     2461 ccctttgggc cgcctccccg cgtcgacttt aagaccaatg acttacaagg cagctgtaga
     2521 tcttagccac tttttaaaag aaaagggggg actggaaggg ctaattcact cccaacgaag
     2581 acaagatctg ctttttgctt gtactgggtc tctctggtta gaccagatct gagcctggga
     2641 gctctctggc taactaggga acccactgct taagcctcaa taaagcttgc cttgagtgct
     2701 tcaagtagtg tgtgcccgtc tgttgtgtga ctctggtaac tagagatccc tcagaccctt
     2761 ttagtcagtg tggaaaatct ctagcagtac gtatagtagt tcatgtcatc ttattattca
     2821 gtatttataa cttgcaaaga aatgaatatc agagagtgag aggaacttgt ttattgcagc
     2881 ttataatggt tacaaataaa gcaatagcat cacaaatttc acaaataaag catttttttc
     2941 actgcattct agttgtggtt tgtccaaact catcaatgta tcttatcatg tctggctcta
     3001 gctatcccgc ccctaactcc gcccatcccg cccctaactc cgcccagttc cgcccattct
     3061 ccgccccatg gctgactaat tttttttatt tatgcagagg ccgaggccgc ctcggcctct
     3121 gagctattcc agaagtagtg aggaggcttt tttggaggcc tagggacgta cccaattcgc
     3181 cctatagtga gtcgtattac gcgcgctcac tggccgtcgt tttacaacgt cgtgactggg
     3241 aaaaccctgg cgttacccaa cttaatcgcc ttgcagcaca tccccctttc gccagctggc
     3301 gtaatagcga agaggcccgc accgatcgcc cttcccaaca gttgcgcagc ctgaatggcg
     3361 aatgggnnnn nnnnnnnnnn nnnnnnnnnn nnnnnnnnnn nnnnnnnnnn nnnnnnnnnn
     3421 nnnnnnnnnn nnnnnnnnnn nnnnnnnnnn nnnnnnnnnn nnnnnnnnnn nnnnnnnnnn
     3481 nnnnnnnnnn cnnnnnnnnn nnnnnnnnnn nnnnnnnnnn nnnnnnnnnn nnnnnnnnnn
     3541 nnnnnnnnnn nnnnnnnnnn nnnnnnnnnn nnnnnnnnnn nnannnnnnn nnnnnnnnnn
     3601 nnnnnnnnnn nnnnnnnnnn nnnnnnnnnn nncctttgac gttggagtcc acgttcttta
     3661 atagtggact cttgttccaa actggaacaa cactcaaccc tatctcggtc tattcttttg
     3721 atttataagg gattttgccg atttcggcct attggttaaa aaatgagctg atttaacaaa
     3781 aatttaacgc gaattttaac aaaatattaa cgcttacaat ttaggtggca cttttcgggg
     3841 aaatgtgcgc ggaaccccta tttgtttatt tttctaaata cattcaaata tgtatccgct
     3901 catgagacaa taaccctgat aaatgcttca ataatattga aaaaggaaga gtatgagtat
     3961 tcaacatttc cgtgtcgccc ttattccctt ttttgcggca ttttgccttc ctgtttttgc
     4021 tcacccagaa acgctggtga aagtaaaaga tgctgaagat cagttgggtg cacgagtggg
     4081 ttacatcgaa ctggatctca acagcggtaa gatccttgag agttttcgcc ccgaagaacg
     4141 ttttccaatg atgagcactt ttaaagttct gctatgtggc gcggtattat cccgtattga
     4201 cgccgggcaa gagcaactcg gtcgccgcat acactattct cagaatgact tggttgagta
     4261 ctcaccagtc acagaaaagc atcttacgga tggcatgaca gtaagagaat tatgcagtgc
     4321 tgccataacc atgagtgata acactgcggc caacttactt ctgacaacga tcggaggacc
     4381 gaaggagcta accgcttttt tgcacaacat gggggatcat gtaactcgcc ttgatcgttg
     4441 ggaaccggag ctgaatgaag ccataccaaa cgacgagcgt gacaccacga tgcctgtagc
     4501 aatggcaaca acgttgcgca aactattaac tggcgaacta cttactctag cttcccggca
     4561 acaattaata gactggatgg aggcggataa agttgcagga ccacttctgc gctcggccct
     4621 tccggctggc tggtttattg ctgataaatc tggagccggt gagcgtgggt ctcgcggtat
     4681 cattgcagca ctggggccag atggtaagcc ctcccgtatc gtagttatct acacgacggg
     4741 gagtcaggca actatggatg aacgaaatag acagatcgct gagataggtg cctcactgat
     4801 taagcattgg taactgtcag accaagttta ctcatatata ctttagattg atttaaaact
     4861 tcatttttaa tttaaaagga tctaggtgaa gatccttttt gataatctca tgaccaaaat
     4921 cccttaacgt gagttttcgt tccactgagc gtcagacccc gtagaaaaga tcaaaggatc
     4981 ttcttgagat cctttttttc tgcgcgtaat ctgctgcttg caaacaaaaa aaccaccgct
     5041 accagcggtg gtttgtttgc cggatcaaga gctaccaact ctttttccga aggtaactgg
     5101 cttcagcaga gcgcagatac caaatactgt tcttctagtg tagccgtagt taggccacca
     5161 cttcaagaac tctgtagcac cgcctacata cctcgctctg ctaatcctgt taccagtggc
     5221 tgctgccagt ggcgataagt cgtgtcttac cgggttggac tcaagacgat agttaccgga
     5281 taaggcgcag cggtcgggct gaacgggggg ttcgtgcaca cagcccagct tggagcgaac
     5341 gacctacacc gaactgagat acctacagcg tgagctatga gaaagcgcca cgcttcccga
     5401 agggagaaag gcggacaggt atccggtaag cggcagggtc ggaacaggag agcgcacgag
     5461 ggagcttcca gggggaaacg cctggtatct ttatagtcct gtcgggtttc gccacctctg
     5521 acttgagcgt cgatttttgt gatgctcgtc aggggggcgg agcctatgga aaaacgccag
     5581 caacgcggcc tttttacggt tcctggcctt ttgctggcct tttgctcaca tgttctttcc
     5641 tgcgttatcc cctgattctg tggataaccg tattaccgcc tttgagtgag ctgataccgc
     5701 tcgccgcagc cgaacgaccg agcgcagcga gtcagtgagc gaggaagcgg aagagcgccc
     5761 aatacgcaaa ccgcctctcc ccgcgcgttg gccgattcat taatgcagct ggcacgacag
     5821 gtttcccgac tggaaagcgg gcagtgagcg caacgcaatt aatgtgagtt agctcactca
     5881 ttaggcaccc caggctttac actttatgct tccggctcgt atgttgtgtg gaattgtgag
     5941 cggataacaa tttcacacag gaaacagcta tgaccatgat tacgccaagc gcgcaattaa
     6001 ccctcactaa agggaacaaa agctggagct gcaagcttaa tgtagtctta tgcaatactc
     6061 ttgtagtctt gcaacatggt aacgatgagt tagcaacatg ccttacaagg agagaaaaag
     6121 caccgtgcat gccgattggt ggaagtaagg tggtacgatc gtgccttatt aggaaggcaa
     6181 cagacgggtc tgacatggat tggacgaacc actgaattgc cgcattgcag agatattgta
     6241 tttaagtgcc tagctcgata cataaacggg tctctctggt tagaccagat ctgagcctgg
     6301 gagctctctg gctaactagg gaacccactg cttaagcctc aataaagctt gccttgagtg
     6361 cttcaagtag tgtgtgcccg tctgttgtgt gactctggta actagagatc cctcagaccc
     6421 ttttagtcag tgtggaaaat ctctagcagt ggcgcccgaa cagggacttg aaagcgaaag
     6481 ggaaaccaga ggagctctct cgacgcagga ctcggcttgc tgaagcgcgc acggcaagag
     6541 gcgaggggcg gcgactggtg agtacgccaa aaattttgac tagcggaggc tagaaggaga
     6601 gagatgggtg cgagagcgtc agtattaagc gggggagaat tagatcgcga tgggaaaaaa
     6661 ttcggttaag gccaggggga aagaaaaaat ataaattaaa acatatagta tgggcaagca
     6721 gggagctaga acgattcgca gttaatcctg gcctgttaga aacatcagaa ggctgtagac
     6781 aaatactggg acagctacaa ccatcccttc agacaggatc agaagaactt agatcattat
     6841 ataatacagt agcaaccctc tattgtgtgc atcaaaggat agagataaaa gacaccaagg
     6901 aagctttaga caagatagag gaagagcaaa acaaaagtaa gaccaccgca cagcaagcgg
     6961 ccgctgatct tcagacctgg aggaggagat atgagggaca attggagaag tgaattatat
     7021 aaatataaag tagtaaaaat tgaaccatta ggagtagcac ccaccaaggc aaagagaaga
     7081 gtggtgcaga gagaaaaaag agcagtggga ataggagctt tgttccttgg gttcttggga
     7141 gcagcaggaa gcactatggg cgcagcgtca atgacgctga cggtacaggc cagacaatta
     7201 ttgtctggta tagtgcagca gcagaacaat ttgctgaggg ctattgaggc gcaacagcat
     7261 ctgttgcaac tcacagtctg gggcatcaag cagctccagg caagaatcct ggctgtggaa
     7321 agatacctaa aggatcaaca gctcctgggg atttggggtt gctctggaaa actcatttgc
     7381 accactgctg tgccttggaa tgctagttgg agtaataaat ctctggaaca gatttggaat
     7441 cacacgacct ggatggagtg ggacagagaa attaacaatt acacaagctt aatacactcc
     7501 ttaattgaag aatcgcaaaa ccagcaagaa aagaatgaac aagaattatt ggaattagat
     7561 aaatgggcaa gtttgtggaa ttggtttaac ataacaaatt ggctgtggta tataaaatta
     7621 ttcataatga tagtaggagg cttggtaggt ttaagaatag tttttgctgt actttctata
     7681 gtgaatagag ttaggcaggg atattcacca ttatcgtttc agacccacct cccaaccccg
     7741 aggggaccca gagagggcct atttcccatg attccttcat atttgcatat acgatacaag
     7801 gctgttagag agataattag aattaatttg actgtaaaca caaagatatt agtacaaaat
     7861 acgtgacgta gaaagtaata atttcttggg tagtttgcag ttttaaaatt atgttttaaa
     7921 atggactatc atatgcttac cgtaacttga aagtatttcg atttcttggc tttatatatc
     7981 ttgtggaaag gacgaaacac cgaggtgggg cttccgtaag tggttttaga gctagaaata
     8041 gcaagttaaa ataaggctag tccgttatca acttgaaaaa gtggcaccga gtcggtgctt
     8101 ttttaagctt ggcgtaacta gatcttgaga caaatggcag tattcatcca caattttaaa
     8161 agaaaagggg ggattggggg gtacagtgca ggggaaagaa tagtagacat aatagcaaca
     8221 gacatacaaa ctaaagaatt acaaaaacaa attacaaaaa ttcaaaattt tcgggtttat
     8281 tacagggaca gcagagatcc actttggcgc cggctcgagg ggg
//
