[The description below was written by a language model from this plasmid's Addgene catalogue record and the feature table of its GenBank file.]
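Description:
PRKCA gRNA (BRDN0001149352) is a third-generation lentiviral CRISPR guide plasmid built on the lentiGuide-Puro backbone, an 8.3 kb circular construct that delivers a single guide RNA against human PRKCA (protein kinase C alpha; designed against the NM_002737.2 reference transcript). In bacteria it is maintained at high copy from a ColE1/pUC-type origin with ampicillin selection through the bla gene. The backbone also carries an f1 origin, an SV40 origin and poly(A) signal, and leftover lac, T7 and T3 cloning-vector elements outside the viral region.

The lentiviral transfer cassette starts with an RSV promoter fused to a truncated HIV-1 5' LTR, which drives Tat-independent production of the genomic RNA in packaging cells. This is followed by the Psi packaging signal, the RRE for Rev-dependent nuclear export, and a cPPT/CTS element that aids nuclear import of the reverse-transcribed genome. The cassette ends in a U3-deleted, self-inactivating 3' LTR. Within it, a human U6 RNA polymerase III promoter transcribes the PRKCA-specific spacer joined to the Streptococcus pyogenes Cas9 gRNA scaffold. A separate EF-1-alpha promoter, including its intron A, expresses puromycin N-acetyltransferase so that transduced mammalian cells can be selected, and a downstream WPRE enhances transcript expression.

The plasmid does not encode Cas9, so it is meant to be paired with a separate Cas9 lentivirus or used in cells that already express Cas9, where the guide directs cleavage at PRKCA for gene knockout. It belongs to a human kinome gRNA collection associated with work on optimised sgRNA design for higher on-target activity and fewer off-target effects.
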