Addgene plasmid #75925: PRKCA gRNA (BRDN0001149352)
Purpose: 3rd generation lentiviral gRNA plasmid targeting human PRKCA
Depositing lab: John Doench & David Root. Depositing organization: Broad Institute. Publication: Optimized sgRNA design to maximize activity and minimize off-target effects of CRISPR-Cas9. Doench JG, Fusi N, Sullender M, Hegde M, Vaimberg EW, Donovan KF, Smith I, Tothova Z, Wilen C, Orchard R, Virgin HW, Listgarten J, Root DE. Nat Biotechnol. 2016 Jan 18. doi: 10.1038/nbt.3437. PubMed 26780180.
Backbone
  Vector backbone: lentiGuide-Puro
  Backbone manufacturer: Zhang Lab (Addgene plasmid # 52963)
  Vector type: Mammalian Expression, Lentiviral, CRISPR
  Selectable markers: Puromycin
Growth in bacteria
  Bacterial resistance: Ampicillin, 100 μg/mL
  Growth temperature: 37°C
  Growth strain: DH5alpha
  Copy number: High Copy
Gene/Insert
  Gene/Insert name: PRKCA (alt names: PRKCA; NM_002737.2)
  gRNA/shRNA sequence: AGGTGGGGCTTCCGTAAGTG
  Species: H. sapiens (human)
  Entrez Gene: PRKCA (a.k.a. AAG6, PKC-alpha, PKCA, PKCI+/-, PKCalpha, PRKACA)
  Promoter: hU6
  Cloning method: Unknown
  Sequencing primers: 5′ U6-F; 3′ pS2-R
Terms and licenses: Academic/Nonprofit Terms; Industry Terms: Not Available to Industry
Depositor comments: The gRNA was designed to target the following Genbank reference sequence(s): NM_002737.2. Note that this plasmid does NOT contain Cas9. It should be used in conjunction with lentiCas9-Blast (Addgene #52962) or otherwise with cell lines already expressing Cas9. Browse the full kinome gRNA library at http://www.addgene.org/pooled-library/broadgpp-human-kinome/ or visit http://www.broadinstitute.org/rnai/public/ for detailed protocols and information.
How to cite: PRKCA gRNA (BRDN0001149352) was a gift from John Doench & David Root (Addgene plasmid # 75925 ; http://n2t.net/addgene:75925 ; RRID:Addgene_75925)
