>Addgene plasmid #75925 | PRKCA gRNA (BRDN0001149352) | depositor partial sequence | sequence record 143385 | Target Sequence
AGGTGGGGCTTCCGTAAGTG
