>Addgene plasmid #75925 | PRKCA gRNA (BRDN0001149352) | addgene partial sequence | sequence record 184837 | hU6-F
AATACGTGACGTAGAAAGTAATAATTTCTTGGGTAGTTTGCAGTTTTAAAATTATGTTTTAAAATGGACT
ATCATATGCTTACCGTAACTTGAAAGTATTTCGATTTCTTGGCTTTATATATCTTGTGGAAAGGACGAAA
CACCGAGGTGGGGCTTCCGTAAGTGGTTTTAGAGCTAGAAATAGCAAGTTAAAATAAGGCTAGTCCGTTA
TCAACTTGAAAAAGTGGCACCGAGTCGGTGCTTTTTTAAGCTTGGCGTAACTAGATCTTGAGACAAATGG
CAGTATTCATCCACAATTTTAAAAGAAAAGGGGGGATTGGGGGGTACAGTGCAGGGGAAAGAATAGTAGA
CATAATAGCAACAGACATACAAACTAAAGAATTACAAAAACAAATTACAAAAATTCAAAATTTTCGGGTT
TATTACAGGGACAGCAGAGATCCACTTTGGCGCCGGCTCGAGGGGGCCCGGGTGCAAAGATGGATAAAGT
TTTAAACAGAGAGGAATCTTTGCAGCTAATGGACCTTCTAGGTCTTGAAAGGAGTGGGAATTGGCTCCGG
TGCCCGTCAG
